Addgene plasmid #244754: CL20_mEGFP_FOidr_202
Purpose: Express mEGFP-tagged intrinsically disordered protein (IDR), FOidr_202, derived from human fusion protein TTC6_MIPOL1
Depositing lab: Richard Kriwacki. Depositing organization: St. Jude Children's Research Hospital. Publication: Proteome-wide computational analyses reveal links between protein condensate formation and RNA biology. Maiti S, Tripathi S, Baggett DW, Phillips AH, Park CG, Wang J, Wahiduzzaman, Freyaldenhoven WT, Kinger S, Pioso BJ, Bollinger JC, Somjee R, Lang B, Babu MM, Kriwacki RW. Sci Adv. 2025 Dec 5;11(49):eady1420. doi: 10.1126/sciadv.ady1420. Epub 2025 Dec 3. PubMed 41337585.
Backbone
  Vector backbone: CL20
  Vector type: Mammalian Expression
Growth in bacteria
  Bacterial resistance: Ampicillin, 100 μg/mL
  Growth temperature: 37°C
  Growth strain: NEB Stable
  Copy number: High Copy
Gene/Insert
  Gene/Insert name: FOidr_202
  Species: H. sapiens (human)
  Mutation: Unmutated
  Tag / fusion protein: monomeric EGFP (N terminal on insert)
  Cloning method: Restriction Enzyme; 5′ cloning site Unknown (unknown if destroyed)
Terms and licenses: Academic/Nonprofit Terms; Industry Terms: Not Available to Industry
Depositor comments: TTC6_MIPOL1_140_264
How to cite: CL20_mEGFP_FOidr_202 was a gift from Richard Kriwacki (Addgene plasmid # 244754 ; http://n2t.net/addgene:244754 ; RRID:Addgene_244754)
