[The description below was written by a language model from this plasmid's Addgene catalogue record and pLannotate feature annotations shown in this document.]
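Description:
CL20_mEGFP_FOidr_202 is a mammalian expression plasmid built on the CL20 backbone. The feature table shows this backbone to be a self-inactivating HIV-1-derived lentiviral transfer vector, although the catalogue lists it only as "Mammalian Expression". It is propagated in E. coli through a high-copy ColE1/pUC-type origin with ampicillin selection (AmpR, β-lactamase). The recorded growth strain is a recombination-deficient "stable" strain, a common choice for LTR-containing plasmids. An SV40 origin and remnants of lac regulatory sequence also lie in the bacterial backbone.

The lentiviral cassette begins with a CMV enhancer fused to a truncated 5' LTR, which drives genomic RNA production in packaging cells. This is followed by the Ψ packaging signal with a gag fragment, the cPPT/CTS, the Rev response element, and a ΔU3 3' LTR. A rabbit β-globin polyadenylation signal sits downstream. Between these elements, an internal CMV enhancer/promoter drives monomeric EGFP fused at the N terminus of the insert. The roughly 440-nt unannotated gap between mEGFP and the 3' LTR region is consistent with the position of the insert, which pLannotate did not label. No mammalian selection marker is annotated.

The insert, FOidr_202, is an unmutated intrinsically disordered region from the human fusion protein TTC6_MIPOL1. The depositor's comment suggests it corresponds to residues 140–264. The construct expresses this IDR as a fluorescent fusion in mammalian cells, so its localisation and behaviour can be imaged. The associated study concerns protein condensate formation and its links to RNA biology. The vector architecture would permit either direct transfection or lentiviral delivery, though the record does not say which was used.
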