Features (pLannotate 1.2.2; 28 found; start..end, strand, type, name):
      1..589     +  rep_origin     ori: high-copy-number ColE1/pMB1/pBR322/pUC origin of replication
    772..826     +  CDS            lacI (fragment): lac repressor; lacI; The lac repressor binds to the lac operator to inhibit transcription in E. coli. This inhibition can be relieved by adding lactose or isopropyl-β-D-thiogalactopyranoside (IPTG).
    828..962     -  polyA_signal   SV40 poly(A) signal: SV40 polyadenylation signal
    982..1117    -  rep_origin     SV40 ori: SV40 origin of replication
   1141..1163    -  promoter       SV40 promoter (fragment): SV40 enhancer and early promoter
   1170..1209    +  CDS            lacI (fragment): lac repressor; lacI; The lac repressor binds to the lac operator to inhibit transcription in E. coli. This inhibition can be relieved by adding lactose or isopropyl-β-D-thiogalactopyranoside (IPTG).
   1222..1243    +  protein_bind   CAP binding site: CAP binding activates transcription in the presence of cAMP. E. coli catabolite activator protein
   1258..1288    +  promoter       lac promoter: promoter for the E. coli lac operon
   1296..1312    +  protein_bind   lac operator: The lac repressor binds to the lac operator to inhibit transcription in E. coli. This inhibition can be relieved by adding lactose or isopropyl-β-D-thiogalactopyranoside (IPTG). lac repressor encoded by lacI
   1697..1752    -  polyA_signal   β-globin poly(A) signal: rabbit β-globin polyadenylation signal (Gil and Proudfoot, 1987)
   1838..1973    -  LTR            3' LTR (ΔU3) (fragment): self-inactivating 3' long terminal repeat (LTR) from HIV-1
   1975..2043    -  CDS            nef (fragment): NEF_HV1Z2 - Experimental evidence at protein level: Swiss-Prot protein existence level 1. Extracellular Nef protein targets CD4(+) T-lymphocytes for apoptosis by interacting with CXCR4 surface receptors. From Human immunodeficiency virus type 1 group M subtype D (isolate Z2/CDC-Z34) (HIV-1).
   2486..3202    -  CDS            mEGFP: mEGFP is a basic (constitutively fluorescent) green fluorescent protein published in 2002, derived from Aequorea victoria. It has moderate acid sensitivity.
   3216..3253    -  misc_feature   MCS (fragment): multiple cloning site
   3252..3268    -  promoter       tight TRE promoter (fragment): Tet-responsive promoter PTight, consisting of seven tet operator sequences followed by the minimal CMV promoter
   3284..3487    -  promoter       CMV promoter: human cytomegalovirus (CMV) immediate early promoter
   3488..3791    -  enhancer       CMV enhancer: human cytomegalovirus immediate early enhancer
   3859..3875    -  misc_feature   MCS (fragment): multiple cloning site
   3875..3900    -  CDS            Rev (fragment): human immunodeficiency virus 1 (HIV-1) Rev protein; rev; enhances nuclear export of unspliced and incompletely spliced viral mRNAs
   4277..4510    -  misc_feature   RRE: The Rev response element (RRE) of HIV-1 allows for Rev-dependent mRNA export from the nucleus to the cytoplasm.
   4644..4727    -  CDS            vif (fragment): VIF_HV1BR - Experimental evidence at protein level: Swiss-Prot protein existence level 1. Counteracts the innate antiviral activity of host APOBEC3F and APOBEC3G. Forms a complex with host APOBEC3F and APOBEC3G thus preventing the entry of these lethally hypermutating enzymes into progeny virions. Recruits an active E3 ubiquitin ligase complex composed of elongin BC, CUL5, and RBX2 to induce polyubiquitination of APOBEC3G and APOBEC3F. In turn, they are directed to the 26S proteasome for degradation. Vif interaction with APOBEC3G also blocks its cytidine deaminase activity in a proteasome-inde
   4870..4987    -  misc_feature   cPPT/CTS: central polypurine tract and central termination sequence of HIV-1
   5136..5495    -  CDS            HIV-1 gag (fragment): gag protein from human immunodeficiency virus 1; gag
   5479..5604    -  misc_feature   HIV-1 Ψ: packaging signal of human immunodeficiency virus type 1
   5651..5908    -  LTR            5' LTR (truncated): truncated 5' long terminal repeat (LTR) from HIV-1
   5910..6289    -  enhancer       CMV enhancer: human cytomegalovirus immediate early enhancer
   6320..6424    +  promoter       AmpR promoter: bla
   6425..7285    +  CDS            AmpR: β-lactamase; bla; confers resistance to ampicillin, carbenicillin, and related antibiotics
>Addgene plasmid #244754 | CL20_mEGFP_FOidr_202 | addgene full sequence | sequence record 488219 | Addgene NGS Result
TTGAGATCCTTTTTTTCTGCGCGTAATCTGCTGCTTGCAAACAAAAAAACCACCGCTACCAGCGGTGGTT
TGTTTGCCGGATCAAGAGCTACCAACTCTTTTTCCGAAGGTAACTGGCTTCAGCAGAGCGCAGATACCAA
ATACTGTTCTTCTAGTGTAGCCGTAGTTAGGCCACCACTTCAAGAACTCTGTAGCACCGCCTACATACCT
CGCTCTGCTAATCCTGTTACCAGTGGCTGCTGCCAGTGGCGATAAGTCGTGTCTTACCGGGTTGGACTCA
AGACGATAGTTACCGGATAAGGCGCAGCGGTCGGGCTGAACGGGGGGTTCGTGCACACAGCCCAGCTTGG
AGCGAACGACCTACACCGAACTGAGATACCTACAGCGTGAGCTATGAGAAAGCGCCACGCTTCCCGAAGG
GAGAAAGGCGGACAGGTATCCGGTAAGCGGCAGGGTCGGAACAGGAGAGCGCACGAGGGAGCTTCCAGGG
GGAAACGCCTGGTATCTTTATAGTCCTGTCGGGTTTCGCCACCTCTGACTTGAGCGTCGATTTTTGTGAT
GCTCGTCAGGGGGGCGGAGCCTATGGAAAAACGCCAGCAACGCGGCCTTTTTACGGTTCCTGGCCTTTTG
CTGGCCTTTTGCTCACATGTTCTTTCCTGCGTTATCCCCTGATTCTGTGGATAACCGTATTACCGCCTTT
GAGTGAGCTGATACCGCTCGCCGCAGCCGAACGACCGAGCGCAGCGAGTCAGTGAGCGAGGAAGCGGAAG
AGCGCCCAATACGCAAACCGCCTCTCCCCGCGCGTTGGCCGATTCATTAATGCAGCGGATCCAGACATGA
TAAGATACATTGATGAGTTTGGACAAACCACAACTAGAATGCAGTGAAAAAAATGCTTTATTTGTGAAAT
TTGTGATGCTATTGCTTTATTTGTAACCATTATAAGCTGCAATAAACAAGTTAGCTTTTTGCAAAAGCCT
AGGCCTCCAAAAAAGCCTCCTCACTACTTCTGGAATAGCTCAGAGGCCGAGGCGGCCTCGGCCTCTGCAT
AAATAAAAAAAATTAGTCAGCCATGGGGCGGAGAATGGGCGGAACTGGGCGGAGTTAGGGGCGGGATGGG
CGGAGTTAGGGGCGGGACTATGGTTGCTGACTAATTGAGATGCGGATCCGCTGGCACGACAGGTTTCCCG
ACTGGAAAGCGGGCAGTGAGCGCAACGCAATTAATGTGAGTTAGCTCACTCATTAGGCACCCCAGGCTTT
ACACTTTATGCTTCCGGCTCGTATGTTGTGTGGAATTGTGAGCGGATAACAATTTCACACAGGAAACAGC
TATGACCATGATTACGCCAAGCTTGGGCTGCAGGTCGAGGGATCTCCATAAGAGAAGAGGGACAGCTATG
ACTGGGAGTAGTCAGGAGAGGAGGAAAAATCTGGCTAGTAAAACATGTAAGGAAAATTTTAGGGATGTTA
AAGAAAAAAATAACACAAAACAAAATATAAAAAAAATCTAACCTCAAGTCAAGGCTTTTCTATGGAATAA
GGAATGGACAGCAGGGGGCTGTTTCATATACTGATGACCTCTTTATAGCCAACCTTTGTTCATGGCAGCC
AGCATATGGGCATATGTTGCCAAACTCTAAACCAAATACTCATTCTGATGTTTTAAATGATTTGCCCTCC
CATATGTCCTTCCGAGTGAGAGACACAAAAAATTCCAACACACTATTGCAATGAAAATAAATTTCCTTTA
TTAGCCAGAAGTCAGATGCTCAAGGGGCTTCATGATGTCCCCATAATTTTTGGCAGAGGGAAAAAGATCT
GCTAGCTCGAGCAGCTGAAGCTTTATTGAGGCTTAAGCAGTGGGTTCCCTAGTTAGCCAGAGAGCTCCCA
GGCTCAGATCTGGTCTAACCAGAGAGACCCAGTACAGGCAAAAAGCAGATCTTGTCTTCTTTGGGAGTGA
ATTAGCCCTTCCAGTCCCCCCTTTTCTTTTAAAAAGTGGCTAAGATCTACAGCTGCCTTGTAAGTCATTG
GTCTTAAAGGTACCGTAATCTTATCTAGAACCGGTTCACCAAGCAGCTTCGCGCGCATCAGATGGTGGCC
ATGATTCCTGCTCCCCCTGTGCGCCTAAACCAGCAGCCTCGCGTGCCTCACGGGCCCCCGACTCAGACAC
AAAATTACTGCGAATACGGACTTTACGACGCCCGCTGGAAGCTTCCATATAACCGTCTTCGGCGGAAACA
CTTGATGCCTTACGTTCTTTGGCCATACACGGGCCAGCCAGAGGAGCTACCTCTTGAGACTGTTCACGTT
CACGACCTAAATGGAATACGCGGCGTGGTGCAGCGTGGCGAGATGACTCCAGCACACCACGCGCGCGACG
CTTAACCGGTGGCTCTGGTGGCGGTAAAAGGACGACCGGGCGGGCAGTACCAAAGCCACTTGCCCGGGAA
GCGGCCGCACTTCCCCCGGAGCCTCCGCTTCCGCCCTTGTACAGCTCGTCCATGCCGAGAGTGATCCCGG
CGGCGGTCACGAACTCCAGCAGGACCATGTGATCGCGCTTCTCGTTGGGGTCTTTGCTCAGCTTGGACTG
GGTGCTCAGGTAGTGGTTGTCGGGCAGCAGCACGGGGCCGTCGCCGATGGGGGTGTTCTGCTGGTAGTGG
TCGGCGAGCTGCACGCTGCCGTCCTCGATGTTGTGGCGGATCTTGAAGTTCACCTTGATGCCGTTCTTCT
GCTTGTCGGCCATGATATAGACGTTGTGGCTGTTGTAGTTGTACTCCAGCTTGTGCCCCAGGATGTTGCC
GTCCTCCTTGAAGTCGATGCCCTTCAGCTCGATGCGGTTCACCAGGGTGTCGCCCTCGAACTTCACCTCG
GCGCGGGTCTTGTAGTTGCCGTCGTCCTTGAAGAAGATGGTGCGCTCCTGGACGTAGCCTTCGGGCATGG
CGGACTTGAAGAAGTCGTGCTGCTTCATGTGGTCGGGGTAGCGGCTGAAGCACTGCACGCCGTAGGTCAG
GGTGGTCACGAGGGTGGGCCAGGGCACGGGCAGCTTGCCGGTGGTGCAGATGAACTTCAGGGTCAGCTTG
CCGTAGGTGGCATCGCCCTCGCCCTCGCCGGACACGCTGAACTTGTGGCCGTTTACGTCGCCGTCCAGCT
CGACCAGGATGGGCACCACCCCGGTGAACAGCTCCTCGCCCTTGCTCACCATGGTGGCGACCGGTGGATC
CCGGGCCCGCGGTACCGTCGACTGCAGAATTCGGTTCACTAAACGAGCCCGGTTCACTAAACGAGCTCTG
CTTATATAGACCTCCCACCGTACACGCCTACCGCCCATTTGCGTCAATGGGGCGGAGTTGTTACGACATT
TTGGAAAGTCCCGTTGATTTTGGTGCCAAAACAAACTCCCATTGACGTCAATGGGGTGGAGACTTGGAAA
TCCCCGTGAGTCAAACCGCTATCCACGCCCATTGATGTACTGCCAAAACCGCATCACCATGGTAATAGCG
ATGACTAATACGTAGATGTACTGCCAAGTAGGAAAGTCCCATAAGGTCATGTACTGGGCATAATGCCAGG
CGGGCCATTTACCGTCATTGACGTCAATAGGGGGCGTACTTGGCATATGATACACTTGATGTACTGCCAA
GTGGGCAGTTTACCGTAAATACTCCACCCATTGACGTCAATGGAAAGTCCCTATTGGCGTTACTATGGGA
ACATACGTCATTATTGACGTCAATGGGCGGGGGTCGTTGGGCGGTCAGCCAGGCGGGCCATTTACCGTAA
GTTATGTAACGCGGAACTCCATATATGGGCTATGAACTAATGACCCCGTAATTGATTACTATTAATAACT
AGCACGCGTTCGAAGCTTGAGCTCGGTCCCCTCGGGGTTGGGAGGTGGGTCTGAAACGATAATGGTGAAT
ATCCCTGCCTAACTCTATTCACTATAGAAAGTACAGCAAAAACTATTCTTAAACCTACCAAGCCTCCTAC
TATCATTATGAATAATTTTATATACCACAGCCAATTTGTTATGTTAAACCAATTCCACAAACTTGCCCAT
TTATCTAATTCCAATAATTCTTGTTCATTCTTTTCTTGCTGGTTTTGCGATTCTTCAATTAAGGAGTGTA
TTAAGCTTGTGTAATTGTTAATTTCTCTGTCCCACTCCATCCAGGTCGTGTGATTCCAAATCTGTTCCAG
AGATTTATTACTCCAACTAGCATTCCAAGGCACAGCAGTGGTGCAAATGAGTTTTCCAGAGCAACCCCAA
ATCCCCAGGAGCTGTTGATCCTTTAGGTATCTTTCCACAGCCAGGATTCTTGCCTGGAGCTGCTTGATGC
CCCAGACTGTGAGTTGCAACAGATGCTGTTGCGCCTCAATAGCCCTCAGCAAATTGTTCTGCTGCTGCAC
TATACCAGACAATAATTGTCTGGCCTGTACCGTCAGCGTCATTGACGCTGCGCCCATAGTGCTTCCTGCT
GCTCCCAAGAACCCAAGGAACAAAGCTCCTATTCCCACTGCTCTTTTTTCTCTCTGCACCACTCTTCTCT
TTGCCTTGGTGGGTGCTACTCCTAATGGTTCAATTTTTACTACTTTATATTTATATAATTCACTTCTCCA
ATTGTCCCTCATATCTCCTCCTTATGGTGTTTTACTAAACTTTTCCATGTTCTAATCCTCATCCTGTCTA
CTTGCCACACAATCATCACCTGCCATCTGTTTTCCATAATCCCTAATGATCTTTGCTTTTCTTCTTGGCA
CTACTTTTATGTCACTATTATCTTGTATTACTACTGCCCCTTCACCTTTCCAGAGGAGCTTTGCTGGTCC
TTTCCAAAGTGGATTTCTGCTGTCCCTGTAATAAACCCGAAAATTTTGAATTTTTGTAATTTGTTTTTGT
AATTCTTTAGTTTGTATGTCTGTTGCTATTATGTCTACTATTCTTTCCCCTGCACTGTACCCCCCAATCC
CCCCTTTTCTTTTAAAATTGTGGATGAATACTGCCATTTGTACTGCTGTCTTAAGATGTTCAGCCTGATC
TCTTACCTGTCCTATAATTTTCTTTAATTCTTTATTCATAGATTCTACTACTCCTTGACTTTGGGGATTG
TAGGGAATTTCCAGGTCTGAAGATCCTGCTGCTTGCTGTGCTTTTTTCTTACTTTTGTTTTGCTCTTCCT
CTATCTTGTCTAAAGCTTCCTTGGTGTCTTTTATCTCTATCCTTTGATGCACACAATAGAGGGTTGCTAC
TGTATTATATAATGATCTAAGTTCTTCTGATCCTGTCTGAAGGGATGGTTGTAGCTGTCCCAGTATTTGT
CTACAGCCTTCTGATGTTTCTAACAGGCCAGTATTAACTGCGAATCGTTCTAGCTCCCTGCTTGCCCATA
CTATATGTTTTAATTTATATTTTTTCTTTCCCCCTGGCCTTAACCGAATTTTTTCCCATCGCGATCTAAT
TCTCCCCCGCTTAATACTGACGCTCTCGCACCCATCTCTCTCCTTCTAGCCTCCGCTAGTCAAAATTTTT
GGCGTACTCACCAGTCGCCGCCCCTCGCCTCTTGCCGTGCGCGCTTCAGCAAGCCGAGTCCTGCGTCGAG
AGAGCTCCTCTGGTTTCCCTTTCGCTTTCAAGTCCCTGTTCGGGCGCCACTGCTAGAGATTTTCCACACT
GACTAAAAGGGTCTGAGGGATCTCTAGTTACCAGAGTCACACAACAGACGGGCACACACTACTTGAAGCA
CTCAAGGCAAGCTTTATTGAGGCTTAAGCAGTGGGTTCCCTAGTTAGCCAGAGAGCTCCCAGGCTCAGAT
CTGGTCTAACCAGAGAGACCCAGTACAGGCAAAAAGCAGCTGCTTATATGCAGGATCTGAGGGCTCGCCA
CTCCCCAGTCCCGCCCAGGCCACGCCTCCCATGGTAATAGCGATGACTAATACGTAGATGTACTGCCAAG
TAGGAAAGTCCCATAAGGTCATGTACTGGGCATAATGCCAGGCGGGCCATTTACCGTCATTGACGTCAAT
AGGGGGCGTACTTGGCATATGATACACTTGATGTACTGCCAAGTGGGCAGTTTACCGTAAATACTCCACC
CATTGACGTCAATGGAAAGTCCCTATTGGCGTTACTATGGGAACATACGTCATTATTGACGTCAATGGGC
GGGGGTCGTTGGGCGGTCAGCCAGGCGGGCCATTTACCGTAAGTTATGTAACGCGGAACTCCATATATGG
GCTATGAACTAATGACCCCGTAATTGATTACTATTAATAACTAGTCAATAATCAATGTCGACCCAGGTGG
CACTTTTCGGGGAAATGTGCGCGGAACCCCTATTTGTTTATTTTTCTAAATACATTCAAATATGTATCCG
CTCATGAGACAATAACCCTGATAAATGCTTCAATAATATTGAAAAAGGAAGAGTATGAGTATTCAACATT
TCCGTGTCGCCCTTATTCCCTTTTTTGCGGCATTTTGCCTTCCTGTTTTTGCTCACCCAGAAACGCTGGT
GAAAGTAAAAGATGCTGAAGATCAGTTGGGTGCACGAGTGGGTTACATCGAACTGGATCTCAACAGCGGT
AAGATCCTTGAGAGTTTTCGCCCCGAAGAACGTTTTCCAATGATGAGCACTTTTAAAGTTCTGCTATGTG
GCGCGGTATTATCCCGTATTGACGCCGGGCAAGAGCAACTCGGTCGCCGCATACACTATTCTCAGAATGA
CTTGGTTGAGTACTCACCAGTCACAGAAAAGCATCTTACGGATGGCATGACAGTAAGAGAATTATGCAGT
GCTGCCATAACCATGAGTGATAACACTGCGGCCAACTTACTTCTGACAACGATCGGAGGACCGAAGGAGC
TAACCGCTTTTTTGCACAACATGGGGGATCATGTAACTCGCCTTGATCGTTGGGAACCGGAGCTGAATGA
AGCCATACCAAACGACGAGCGTGACACCACGATGCCTGTAGCAATGGCAACAACGTTGCGCAAACTATTA
ACTGGCGAACTACTTACTCTAGCTTCCCGGCAACAATTAATAGACTGGATGGAGGCGGATAAAGTTGCAG
GACCACTTCTGCGCTCGGCCCTTCCGGCTGGCTGGTTTATTGCTGATAAATCTGGAGCCGGTGAGCGTGG
GTCTCGCGGTATCATTGCAGCACTGGGGCCAGATGGTAAGCCCTCCCGTATCGTAGTTATCTACACGACG
GGGAGTCAGGCAACTATGGATGAACGAAATAGACAGATCGCTGAGATAGGTGCCTCACTGATTAAGCATT
GGTAACTGTCAGACCAAGTTTACTCATATATACTTTAGATTGATTTAAAACTTCATTTTTAATTTAAAAG
GATCTAGGTGAAGATCCTTTTTGATAATCTCATGACCAAAATCCCTTAACGTGAGTTTTCGTTCCACTGA
GCGTCAGACCCCGTAGAAAAGATCAAAGGATCTTC
